Addgene plasmid #145782: SG3ΔENV RT D185A
Purpose: Non-infectious HIV-1 Clone with stop codon in Env (see NIH AIDS Reagent Program Cat #11051) and D185A mutation in reverse transcriptase (RT D185A).
Depositing lab: Wesley Sundquist. Depositing organization: University of Utah. Publication: Reconstitution and visualization of HIV-1 capsid-dependent replication and integration in vitro. Christensen DE, Ganser-Pornillos BK, Johnson JS, Pornillos O, Sundquist WI. Science. 2020 Oct 9;370(6513). pii: 370/6513/eabc8420. doi: 10.1126/science.abc8420. PubMed 33033190.
Backbone
  Vector backbone: pTZ19U
  Backbone manufacturer: Bio-Rad
  Backbone size w/o insert (bp): 2863
  Total vector size (bp): 14788
  Modifications to backbone: none
  Vector type: Mammalian Expression, Lentiviral, Retroviral
Growth in bacteria
  Bacterial resistance: Ampicillin, 100 μg/mL
  Growth temperature: 30°C
  Growth strain: NEB Stable
  Growth instructions: Recombination deficient strain required to avoid recombination of plasmid
  Copy number: High Copy
Gene/Insert
  Gene/Insert name: Reverse Transcriptase (alt name: RT)
  Species: HIV-1
  Mutation: Changed Reverse Transcriptase Aspartic Acid 185 to Alanine (D185A)
  GenBank ID: L02317.1
  Cloning method: Restriction Enzyme; 5′ cloning site SpeI (not destroyed); 3′ cloning site PfiMI (not destroyed)
  Sequencing primers: 5′ CCATTAGTCCTATTGAAACTGTA; 3′ CATAATACACTCCATGTACTGG
Resource information
  A portion of this plasmid was derived from a plasmid made by: Cloned from NIH Aids reagent program plasmid SG3delENV catalog #11051
Terms and licenses: Academic/Nonprofit Terms; Industry Terms: Not Available to Industry
Depositor comments: LTR containing constructs are prone to recombination. Please screen clones by digest prior to experimental.
How to cite: SG3ΔENV RT D185A was a gift from Wesley Sundquist (Addgene plasmid # 145782 ; http://n2t.net/addgene:145782 ; RRID:Addgene_145782)
