[The description below was written by a language model from this plasmid's Addgene catalogue record and pLannotate feature annotations shown in this document.]
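Description:
SG3ΔENV RT D185A is a near-full-length HIV-1 (SG3 isolate) proviral clone carried in the pTZ19U phagemid backbone, about 14.8 kb in total. It is classed as a mammalian expression and lentiviral/retroviral plasmid. The bacterial portion provides a high-copy ColE1/pUC-type origin, an f1 origin, and an ampicillin resistance gene with its own promoter. It also retains remnants of the lacZα/lac promoter cloning region and a T7 promoter. Because the provirus is flanked by two directly repeated LTRs, the depositor notes that it is prone to recombination, requires a recombination-deficient bacterial host, and should be checked by restriction digest.

The annotated proviral segment begins with an LTR (the automated table labels both copies "3' LTR", but the upstream one serves as the 5' LTR and viral promoter). This is followed by the Ψ packaging signal, gag, pol, vif, the first tat exon, vpu, env, a short nef annotation, and the downstream LTR. Env is annotated as two adjacent fragments, which is consistent with the stop codon the record says interrupts env. Particles made from this clone therefore lack their own envelope glycoprotein and are non-infectious. The construct also carries an aspartate-to-alanine change at residue 185 of reverse transcriptase, introduced on a SpeI–PfiMI fragment within pol. D185 lies in the conserved polymerase active-site motif of RT, so this substitution is generally understood to abolish DNA synthesis.

The record's linked study concerns in vitro reconstitution of capsid-dependent HIV-1 replication and integration. In that setting, the plasmid would most plausibly supply RT-inactive viral cores or particles as a negative control for reverse transcription, although the record does not state this use explicitly.
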