Features (pLannotate 1.2.2; 22 found; start..end, strand, type, name):
    182..770     -  rep_origin     ori: high-copy-number ColE1/pMB1/pBR322/pUC origin of replication
    941..1801    -  CDS            AmpR: β-lactamase; bla; confers resistance to ampicillin, carbenicillin, and related antibiotics
   1802..1906    -  promoter       AmpR promoter: bla
   1933..2361    +  rep_origin     f1 ori (sequence partly withheld): f1 bacteriophage origin of replication; arrow indicates direction of (+) strand synthesis
   2392..2549    -  CDS            lacZα (fragment): LacZα fragment of β-galactosidase; lacZ fragment
   4311..4944    +  LTR            3' LTR: 3' long terminal repeat (LTR) from HIV-1
   4991..5116    +  misc_feature   HIV-1 Ψ: packaging signal of human immunodeficiency virus type 1
   5100..6602    +  CDS            HIV-1 gag: gag protein from human immunodeficiency virus 1; gag
   6395..9405    +  CDS            HIV-1 pol (fragment): pol protein from human immunodeficiency virus 1; pol
   9351..9926    +  CDS            vif: VIF_HV1BR - Experimental evidence at protein level: Swiss-Prot protein existence level 1. Counteracts the innate antiviral activity of host APOBEC3F and APOBEC3G. Forms a complex with host APOBEC3F and APOBEC3G thus preventing the entry of these lethally hypermutating enzymes into progeny virions. Recruits an active E3 ubiquitin ligase complex composed of elongin BC, CUL5, and RBX2 to induce polyubiquitination of APOBEC3G and APOBEC3F. In turn, they are directed to the 26S proteasome for degradation. Vif interaction with APOBEC3G also blocks its cytidine deaminase activity in a proteasome-inde
  10140..10355   +  CDS            tat (fragment): TAT_HV112 - Experimental evidence at protein level: Swiss-Prot protein existence level 1. Extracellular circulating Tat can be endocytosed by surrounding uninfected cells via the binding to several surface receptors such as CD26, CXCR4, heparan sulfate proteoglycans (HSPG) or LDLR. Neurons are rarely infected, but they internalize Tat via their LDLR. Through its interaction with nuclear HATs, Tat is potentially able to control the acetylation-dependent cellular gene expression. Modulates the expression of many cellular genes involved in cell survival, proliferation or in coding for cytokines o
  10371..10613   +  CDS            vpu: VPU_HV1S1 - Experimental evidence at protein level: Swiss-Prot protein existence level 1. Enhances virion budding by targeting host CD4 and Tetherin/BST2 to proteasome degradation. Degradation of CD4 prevents any unwanted premature interactions between viral Env and its host receptor CD4 in the endoplasmic reticulum. Degradation of antiretroviral protein Tetherin/BST2 is important for virion budding, as BST2 tethers new viral particles to the host cell membrane. Mechanistically, Vpu bridges either CD4 or BST2 to BTRC, a substrate recognition subunit of the Skp1/Cullin/F-box protein E3 ubiquiti
  10633..10959   +  CDS            env (fragment): ENV_HV2RO - Experimental evidence at protein level: Swiss-Prot protein existence level 1. The gp120-gp41 heterodimer allows rapid transcytosis of the virus through CD4 negative cells such as simple epithelial monolayers of the intestinal, rectal and endocervical epithelial barriers. Both gp120 and gp41 specifically recognize glycosphingolipids galactosyl- ceramide (GalCer) or 3' sulfo-galactosyl-ceramide (GalS) present in the lipid rafts structures of epithelial cells. Binding to these alternative receptors allows the rapid transcytosis of the virus through the epithelial cells. This transcyto
  10961..13114   +  CDS            env (fragment): ENV_HV1JR - Experimental evidence at protein level: Swiss-Prot protein existence level 1. [Transmembrane protein gp41]: Acts as a class I viral fusion protein. Under the current model, the protein has at least 3 conformational states: pre-fusion native state, pre-hairpin intermediate state, and post-fusion hairpin state. During fusion of viral and target intracellular membranes, the coiled coil regions (heptad repeats) assume a trimer-of-hairpins structure, positioning the fusion peptide in close proximity to the C-terminal region of the ectodomain. The formation of this structure appears to d
  13119..13406   +  CDS            nef: NEF_HV1Z2 - Experimental evidence at protein level: Swiss-Prot protein existence level 1. Extracellular Nef protein targets CD4(+) T-lymphocytes for apoptosis by interacting with CXCR4 surface receptors. From Human immunodeficiency virus type 1 group M subtype D (isolate Z2/CDC-Z34) (HIV-1).
  13408..14041   +  LTR            3' LTR: 3' long terminal repeat (LTR) from HIV-1
  14493..14528   +  misc_feature   MCS (fragment): pUC18/19 multiple cloning site
  14531..14549   -  promoter       T7 promoter: promoter for bacteriophage T7 RNA polymerase
  14590..14612   -  protein_bind   lac operator (fragment): The lac repressor binds to the lac operator to inhibit transcription in E. coli. This inhibition can be relieved by adding lactose or isopropyl-β-D-thiogalactopyranoside (IPTG). lac repressor encoded by lacI
  14616..14646   -  promoter       lac promoter: promoter for the E. coli lac operon
  14661..14682   -  protein_bind   CAP binding site: CAP binding activates transcription in the presence of cAMP. E. coli catabolite activator protein
  14695..14787   -  CDS            lacI (fragment): lac repressor; lacI; The lac repressor binds to the lac operator to inhibit transcription in E. coli. This inhibition can be relieved by adding lactose or isopropyl-β-D-thiogalactopyranoside (IPTG).
>Addgene plasmid #145782 | SG3ΔENV RT D185A | addgene full sequence | sequence record 352197 | Addgene NGS Result
CTTCCGCTTCCTCGCTCACTGACTCGCTGCGCTCGGTCGTTCGGCTGCGGCGAGCGGTATCAGCTCACTC
AAAGGCGGTAATACGGTTATCCACAGAATCAGGGGATAACGCAGGAAAGAACATGTGAGCAAAAGGCCAG
CAAAAGGCCAGGAACCGTAAAAAGGCCGCGTTGCTGGCGTTTTTCCATAGGCTCCGCCCCCCTGACGAGC
ATCACAAAAATCGACGCTCAAGTCAGAGGTGGCGAAACCCGACAGGACTATAAAGATACCAGGCGTTTCC
CCCTGGAAGCTCCCTCGTGCGCTCTCCTGTTCCGACCCTGCCGCTTACCGGATACCTGTCCGCCTTTCTC
CCTTCGGGAAGCGTGGCGCTTTCTCATAGCTCACGCTGTAGGTATCTCAGTTCGGTGTAGGTCGTTCGCT
CCAAGCTGGGCTGTGTGCACGAACCCCCCGTTCAGCCCGACCGCTGCGCCTTATCCGGTAACTATCGTCT
TGAGTCCAACCCGGTAAGACACGACTTATCGCCACTGGCAGCAGCCACTGGTAACAGGATTAGCAGAGCG
AGGTATGTAGGCGGTGCTACAGAGTTCTTGAAGTGGTGGCCTAACTACGGCTACACTAGAAGAACAGTAT
TTGGTATCTGCGCTCTGCTGAAGCCAGTTACCTTCGGAAAAAGAGTTGGTAGCTCTTGATCCGGCAAACA
AACCACCGCTGGTAGCGGTGGTTTTTTTGTTTGCAAGCAGCAGATTACGCGCAGAAAAAAAGGATCTCAA
GAAGATCCTTTGATCTTTTCTACGGGGTCTGACGCTCAGTGGAACGAAAACTCACGTTAAGGGATTTTGG
TCATGAGATTATCAAAAAGGATCTTCACCTAGATCCTTTTAAATTAAAAATGAAGTTTTAAATCAATCTA
AAGTATATATGAGTAAACTTGGTCTGACAGTTACCAATGCTTAATCAGTGAGGCACCTATCTCAGCGATC
TGTCTATTTCGTTCATCCATAGTTGCCTGACTCCCCGTCGTGTAGATAACTACGATACGGGAGGGCTTAC
CATCTGGCCCCAGTGCTGCAATGATACCGCGAGACCCACGCTCACCGGCTCCAGATTTATCAGCAATAAA
CCAGCCAGCCGGAAGGGCCGAGCGCAGAAGTGGTCCTGCAACTTTATCCGCCTCCATCCAGTCTATTAAT
TGTTGCCGGGAAGCTAGAGTAAGTAGTTCGCCAGTTAATAGTTTGCGCAACGTTGTTGCCATTGCTACAG
GCATCGTGGTGTCACGCTCGTCGTTTGGTATGGCTTCATTCAGCTCCGGTTCCCAACGATCAAGGCGAGT
TACATGATCCCCCATGTTGTGCAAAAAAGCGGTTAGCTCCTTCGGTCCTCCGATCGTTGTCAGAAGTAAG
TTGGCCGCAGTGTTATCACTCATGGTTATGGCAGCACTGCATAATTCTCTTACTGTCATGCCATCCGTAA
GATGCTTTTCTGTGACTGGTGAGTACTCAACCAAGTCATTCTGAGAATAGTGTATGCGGCGACCGAGTTG
CTCTTGCCCGGCGTCAATACGGGATAATACCGCGCCACATAGCAGAACTTTAAAAGTGCTCATCATTGGA
AAACGTTCTTCGGGGCGAAAACTCTCAAGGATCTTACCGCTGTTGAGATCCAGTTCGATGTAACCCACTC
GTGCACCCAACTGATCTTCAGCATCTTTTACTTTCACCAGCGTTTCTGGGTGAGCAAAAACAGGAAGGCA
AAATGCCGCAAAAAAGGGAATAAGGGCGACACGGAAATGTTGAATACTCATACTCTTCCTTTTTCAATAT
TATTGAAGCATTTATCAGGGTTATTGTCTCATGAGCGGATACATATTTGAATGTATTTAGAAAAATAAAC
AAATAGGGGTTCCGCGCACATTTCCCCGAAAAGTGCCACCTG
[124 nt withheld, positions 1933-2056]
C
[91 nt withheld, positions 2058-2148]
A
[49 nt withheld, positions 2150-2198]
CCTTTGACGTTGGAGTCCACGTTCTTT
[37 nt withheld, positions 2226-2262]
ACCCTATCTCGGTCTATTCTTTTGATTTATAAGGGATTTTGCCGATTTCGGCCTATTGGTTAAAAAATGA
GCTGATTTAACAAAAATTTAACGCGAATTTTAACAAAATATTAACGCTTACAATTTCCATTCGCCATTCA
GGCTGCGCAACTGTTGGGAAGGGCGATCGGTGCGGGCCTCTTCGCTATTACGCCAGCTGGCGAAAGGGGG
ATGTGCTGCAAGGCGATTAAGTTGGGTAACGCCAGGGTTTTCCCAGTCACGACGTTGTAAAACGACGGCC
AGTGAATTCCTTCTATGGAATACTTTTTAAATATATAGTCTGATAATATATAACTGACACGTTTTCTGTT
GTTTCATAATGGTTGATTTTCTCAGGGCTACGTTTCTCTATTTTTTCCTGTTCTCAAATCTTAACTCTCC
ATCTCTGTCCTCAAGTGGTAAGTGATCTTGTGTCTTATTTTGAAATTAAAGTCATCAACAAATTATTTCA
ACTCATAGATTTATAGTTGTGGAAGACTTACTATTCAAATGGAATTAGAACGTTTTGGGGGATAGGATGC
AGTAGTTCTTGGTAGTCCAAGACTCTTAATAAAACAACTAGAAAAGCCAGGTAATTTACAAAATTTATAT
ATTTAGCGATAGAGAACAATGGGTGTAAAAATGATTAAAGAAAGCAAAATTTTGCACCCTGGGGGAATAC
CTTTCACAAGTGAGCTGAGAGGTCTGCAGCTGATCATTGTTTTTCCTGGGTACAGAGTAGAGGAGGCCTT
TGGGCTGCAGCCTGAGTGGCAGATTGGAAATATGAGGGGCCTTTAAACACAGAGAACGCCCTCAGTATAT
TCCTAAATTCTGTAGTTCAGCTGGGCGGAAGAGATAAACCAAAATCTCAGAAAAGGAGATTGGGATATTT
TCTAGTCCTATGGTGTTGAGATAAAGATTCTCTAGGGGAAGCGACTTGAGAACAATAGGTGAGAGTTGAA
AGCGTTTGAGGAAGTGGTGAATACACACTGATGATTTTCAACACACCCAGTTTCTTCCCCCGTAGACATT
TGCCAAATTCTGAAGCTGCTTAGGCTAGAGAGCTAAACCAGAAGTCTCTTAAAAACAAAGCAATTCTTAT
AGTATCTAGGTACCTAGAAGATAACGATCTGCTAGCTTTTGAAATGAAGGCTCTGCAGAGTCTCATCCTA
GGAACAGGGACAAACCAGAGGTAGTCTCCTTCATAGCAAAACTGCTACTCAGCAGTGTTCTATGATTCTG
GCATTATAGAGGAAGTAGTAAAAGTATATGTATGAAAATTGTGTTAAGTGAAGGATGAATAAGAAAATAT
CTAGGGTAACCACTAAAAGAAAAGAATGTGTAACAAATGAATACAGAAAAAAATTGGATATAGAATATGT
GATAAATTCAGAAGAAGACAAGAAAGAAAATATAAAACAAGCAGGCAACTAAATTAGTAATTATGTTACA
TGGAAATGGGCTAAATATTTCAAGTAAATGGCAAAAATCATCAGACTGGACAAATAATAATTACCTAAAT
ATAAGTACCTAGAAAGATTGAGAGAAAATGATGCGAAAAGGTATACCATCCAAATGCTAACTGAAGGAAA
TAAGTGTGGCTATACCAATCAGGCAAAGGAGACTTTAATACAATAAACAGTAGTAGAAAAAGAGAACTAC
ATTTTATAGTGTAAGGGGATTGATCCACCAGAGTTACCACAATCCTTTATGTGTACCCAGTAAAATAGCC
CAAACATCTATAAACCAAAAATTTTATTTTGAACTAAAAGAAACAGACAAATATGCCCTCACAATGGATG
CACATATATAGGACATACATACATCACAATTAGCAGGCTTGATCTAATTGTCATACGTAGAACATTGAAA
CTATTAATGGTGGTATTAACCATCTTTTCCCTTGCACATGGAAATTGTACTAGAATTGACCATAAGCTAG
GGCCATGAACAAAGCCTCAGCAAATATCATTGATTTTAATAATTGAATATGTTGTTTGTATTATAGTAAA
TAAAAATAACTAGAAAATTGGAAGGGCTAATTATCTCCCAAAGAAGACAAGATATCCTTGATCTGTGGAC
CTACCACACACAAGGCTACTTCCCTGATTGGCAGAACTACACACCAGGGCCAGGGATCAGATATCCACTG
ACCTTTGGATGGTGTTTCAAGCTAGTACCAGTTGATCCAGAGAAGATAGAAGAGGCCAATGAAGGAGAAA
ACAACAGCTTGCTACACCCTATGAGCCAGCATGGGATGGATGACCCGGAGAGAGAAGTGCTAGAGTGGAG
GTTTGACAGCCGCCTAGCATTTCATCACATGGCCCGAGAGCTGCATCCGGAGTACTACAAGAACCGATGA
CATCGCGCTTTCTACAAGGGACTTTCCGCTGGGGACTTTCCAGGGGAGGCGTGGCCTGGGCGGGACCGGG
GAGTGGCGAGCCCTCAGATGCTGCATATAAGCAGCTGCTTTTGCCTGTACTGGGTCTCTCTGGTTAGACC
AGATCTGAGCCTGGGAGCTCTCTGGCTAGCTAGGGAACCCACTGCTTAAGCCTCAATAAAGCTTGCCTTG
AGTGCTTCAAGTAGTGTGTGCCCGTCTGTTGTGTGACTCTGGTAGCTAGAGATCCCTCATACCCTTTTAG
TCAGTGTGGAAAATCTCTAGCAGTGGCGCCCGAACAGGGACCGGAAAGCGAAAGAGAAACCAGAGGAGCT
CTCTCGACGCAGGACTCGGCTTGCTGAAGCGCGCACGGCAAGAGGCGAGGGGCGGCGACTGGTGAGTACG
CCAAAAATTTTGACTAGCGGAGGCTAGAAGGAGAGAGATGGGTGCGAGAGCGTCAGTATTGAGCGGGGGA
AAATTGGATAAGTGGGAGAAAATTCGGTTAAGGCCAGGGGGAAAGAAAAAATATAAATTAAAACATCTAG
TATGGGCAAGCAGGGAGCTAGAACGATTCGCAGTTAATCCCGGCCTGTTAGAAACAGCAGAAGGCTGTAG
ACAAATACTGGGACAGCTACAACCGTCCCTTCAGACAGGATCAGAAGAACTTAAATCATTATATAATACA
ATAGCAGTCCTCTATTGTGTGCATCAAATGATAGATGTAAAAGACACCAAGGAAGCTTTAGAGAAGATAG
AGGAAGAGCAAAACAACAGTAAGAAAAAAGCACAGCAAGCAGCAGCTGACACAGGAAACAGCAGCCAGGT
CAGCCGAAATTACCCTATAGTGCAGAACATCCAGGGGCAAATGGTACATCAGGCCATATCACCCAGAACT
TTAAATGCATGGGTAAAAGTAGTAGAAGAGAAGGCTTTCAGCCCAGAAGTAATACCCATGTTTTCAGCAT
TATCAGAAGGAGCCACCCCACAAGATTTAAACACCATGCTAAACACAGTGGGGGGACATCAAGCAGCTAT
GCAAATGTTAAAAGAGACCATCAATGAGGAAGCTGCAGAATGGGATAGATTGCATCCAGTGCAAGCAGGG
CCTGTTGCACCAGGCCAGATGAGAGAACCAAGGGGAAGTGACATAGCAGGAACTACTAGTACCCTTCAGG
AACAAATAGGATGGATGACAAATAATCCACCTATCCCAGTAGGAGAAATCTATAAAAGATGGATAATCCT
GGGATTAAATAAAATAGTAAGGATGTATAGTCCTTCTAGCATTCTGGACATAAGACAAGGACCAAAGGAA
TCCTTTAGAGACTATGTAGACAGGTTCTATAAAACTTTAAGAGCCGAGCAAGCTTCACAGGAGGTAAAAA
ATTGGATGACAGAAACCTTGTTGGTCCAAAATGCGAACCCAGATTGTAAGACCATTTTAAAAGCATTGGG
ACCAGGAGCTACACTAGAGGAAATGATGACAGCATGTCAGGGAGTGGGAGGACCCGGCCACAAAGCAAGA
GTTTTGGCGGAAGCAATGAGCCAAGTAACAAATTCAGCCACCATAATGATGCAGAGAGGCAATTTTAGGA
ACCAAAGAAAGACTGTTAAGTGTTTCAATTGTGGCAAAGAAGGGCATATAGCCAGAAATTGCAAGGCCCC
TAGGAAAAGGGGCTGCTGGAAATGTGGAAAGGAAGGACACCAAATGAAAGATTGTACAGAGAGACAGGCT
AATTTTTTAGGGAAGATCTGGCCTTCCCACAAGGGAAGGCCAGGGAATTTTCCTCAGAGCAGACTAGAGC
CAACAGCTCCACCAGAAGAGAGCTTCAGGTTTGGGGAGGAGACAACAACTCCCCCTCAGAAGCAGGAGCG
GGAAGACAAGGAAATGTATCCCTTAGCTTCCCTCAGATCACTCTTTGGCAACGACCCCTCGTCACAATAA
AGATAGGGGGGCAACTAAAGGAGGCTCTATTAGATACAGGAGCAGATGATACAGTATTAGAAGAAATGAA
TTTGCCAGGGAGATGGAAGCCAAAAATGATAGGGGGAATTGGAGGTTTTATCAAAGTAAGACAGTATGAT
CAGATACCCATAGAAATCTGTGGACATAAAGCTATAGGTACAGTATTAGTAGGACCTACACCTGTCAACA
TAATTGGAAGAAATCTGTTGACTCAGATTGGTTGCACTCTAAATTTTCCCATTAGTCCTATTGAAACTGT
ACCAGTAAAATTAAAGCCAGGAATGGATGGCCCAAAAGTTAAACAATGGCCATTGACAGAAGAAAAAATA
AAAGCATTAGTAGAAATTTGTACAGAAATGGAAAAGGAAGGGAAGATTTCAAAAATTGGGCCTGAAAATC
CATACAATACTCCAGTATTTGCTATAAAGAAAAAAGACAGTACTAAATGGAGAAAATTAGTAGATTTCAG
AGAACTTAATAAGAGGACTCAAGACTTCTGGGAAGTTCAATTAGGAATACCACATCCCGCTGGATTAAAA
AAGAAAAAATCAGTAACAGTACTAGATGTGGGTGATGCATATTTCTCAGTTCCCTTAGATAAAGACTTCA
GGAAATATACTGCATTTACCATACCTAGTATAAACAATGAGACACCAGGGATTAGATATCAGTACAATGT
GCTCCCACAGGGATGGAAAGGATCACCAGCAATATTCCAAAGTAGCATGACAAAAATCTTAGAGCCTTTT
AGAAAGCAAAATCCAGACATAGTTATCTATCAGTACATGGCTGATTTGTATGTAGGATCTGACTTAGAAA
TAGGGCAGCATAGAACAAAAATAGAGGAACTGAGACAACATCTGTTAAGGTGGGGATTTACCACACCAGA
CAAAAAACATCAGAAAGAACCTCCATTCCTTTGGATGGGTTATGAACTCCATCCTGATAAATGGACAGTA
CAGCCTATAGTGCTGCCAGAAAAAGACAGCTGGACTGTCAATGACATACAGAAGTTAGTGGGAAAATTGA
ATTGGGCAAGTCAGATTTACTCAGGGATCAAAGTGAAGCAGTTATGTAAACTCCTTAGGGGAACCAAAGC
ACTAACAGAAGTAGTAACACTAACAGAAGAAGCAGAGCTAGAACTGGCAGAAAACAGGGAAATTCTAAAA
GAACCAGTACATGGAGTGTATTATGACCCATCAAAAGACTTAATAGCAGAAATACAGAAACAGGGGCAAG
GCCAATGGACATATCAAATTTATCAAGAGCCATTTAAAAATCTGAAAACAGGAAAATATGCAAGAACGAG
GGGTGCCCACACTAATGATGTAAAACAATTAACAGAGGCAGTGCAAAAAATAACCACAGAATGCATAATA
ATATGGGGAAAAACTCCTAAATTTAGACTGCCCATACAAAAAGAAACATGGGAAACATGGTGGACAGAGT
ATTGGCAAGCCACCTGGATTCCTGAATGGGAGTTTGTCAATACCCCTCCCTTAGTGAAATTATGGTACCA
GTTAGAGAAAGAGCCCATAGAAGGCGCAGAAACTTTCTATGTAGATGGAGCAGCTAACAGGGAGACTAAA
TTAGGAAAAGCAGGATATGTTACTAACAAAGGAAGACAAAAAGTTGTCACCCTAACTGACACAACAAATC
AGAAGACTGAGTTAGAAGCAATTCATCTAGCTTTGCAGGATTCTGGATTAGAAGTAAACATAGTAACAGA
CTCACAATATGCATTAGGAATCATTCAAGCACAACCAGATAAAAGTGAATCAGAATTAGTCAGTCAAATA
ATAGAGCAGTTAATAAAAAAGGAAAAGGTCTACCTGGCATGGGTACCAGCACACAAAGGAATTGGAGGAA
ATGAACAAGTAGATAAATTAGTCAGTGCTGGGGTCAGGAAAGTACTATTTTTAGATGGAATAGATAAGGC
CCAAGAAGAACATGAGAAATATCACAGTAATTGGAGAGCCATGGCTAGTGATTTTAACTTACCACCTGTA
GTAGCAAAAGAAATAGTAGCCAGCTGTGATAAATGTCAGCTAAAAGGAGAAGCCATGCATGGACAAGTAG
ACTGTAGTCCAGGAATATGGCAACTAGATTGCACACATCTAGAAGGAAAAATTATCCTGGTGGCGGTTCA
TGTAGCCAGTGGATATATAGAAGCAGAAGTTATTCCAGCAGAGACAGGGCAGGAAACAGCATACTTTCTC
TTAAAATTAGCAGGAAGATGGCCAGTAAAAACAATACATACAGACAATGGCAGCAATTTCACCAGTACCA
CGGTTAAGGCCGCCTGTTGGTGGGCAGGGATCAAGCAGGAATTTGGCATTCCCTACAATCCCCAAAGTCA
AGGAGTAGTAGAATCTATGAATAAAGAATTAAAGAAAATTATAGGACAGGTAAGAGATCAGGCTGAACAT
CTTAAAACAGCAGTACAAATGGCAGTATTTATCCACAATTTTAAAAGAAAAGGGGGGATTGGGGGGTACA
GTGCAGGGGAAAGAATAGTAGACATAATAGCAACAGACATACAAACTAAAGAACTACAAAAACAAATTAC
AAAAATTCAAAATTTTCGGGTTTATTACAGGGACAACAAAGATCCACTTTGGAAAGGACCAGCAAAGCTT
CTCTGGAAAGGTGAAGGGGCAGTAGTAATACAAGATAATAGTGACATAAAAGTAGTGCCAAGAAGAAAAG
CAAAGATCATTAGAGATTATGGAAAACAGATGGCAGGTGATGATTGTGTGGCAAGTAGACAGGATGAGGA
TTAGAACATGGATAAGTTTAGTAAAACACCATATGTATATTTCAAGGAAAGCAAAGGGATGGTTTTATAG
ACATCACTATGAAAGCACTCACCCAAAAATAAGTTCAGAAGTACACATCCCACTAGGGGATGCTAGATTG
GTAATAACAACATATTGGGGTCTGCATACAGGAGAAAGAGATTGGCATTTGGGTCATGGAGTCTCCGTAG
AATGGAGGAAAAAGAGATATAGCACACAAGTAGACCCTGACCTAGCAGACCAACTAATTCATCTGTATTA
CTTTGATTGTTTTTCAGAATCTGCCATAAGAAATGCCATATTAGGACATATAGTTAGTCCTAGGTGTGAA
TATCAAGCAGGACATAACAAGGTAGGATCTCTACAGTACCTAGCACTAGCAGCATTAATAACACCAAAAA
GGATAAAGCCACCTTTGCCTAGTGTTACAAAACTAACAGAGGATAGATGGAACAAGCCCCAGAAGACCAA
GGGCCACAGAGGGAGCCATACAATGAATGGACACTAGAGCTTTTAGAAGAACTTAAGAATGAAGCTGTTA
GACATTTTCCTAGGATATGGCTCCATGGCTTAGGGCAATATATCTATGAAACTTATGGGGATACTTGGGC
AGGAGTGGAAGCCCTAGTAAGAACTCTGCAACAACTGCTGTTTACTCTTTTCAGAATTGGGTGTCGACAT
AGCAGAATAGGCATTACTCAACGAAGAAGAGCAAGAAATGGAGCCAGTAGATCCTAGACTAGAGCCCTGG
AAGCATCCAGGAAGCCAGCCTAAAACTGCTTGTACCAAATGCTATTGTAAAAAGTGTTGCTTACATTGCC
AAGTTTGTTTCATGACAAAAGGCTTAGGCATCTCCTATGGCAGGAAGAAGCGGAGACAGCGACGAAGAGC
TCCTCAAGACAGTCAGGCTCATCAAGCTTCTCTATCAAAGCAGTAAGTAGTGCATGTAATGCAACCTATA
CAAATAGCAGCAATAGTAGCATTAGTAGTGGTAGGAATAATAGCAATAGTTGTGTGGTCCATAGTATTAA
TAGAATATAGGAAAATATTAAGACAAAGAAAAATAGACAGGTTAATTAAAAGAATAAGTAAAAGAGCAGA
AGACAGTGGCAATGAGAGTGAAGGAGATCAGGAAGAATTATCAGCACTTGTGGAGATGGGGCACCATGCT
CTTTGGGATATTGATGATCTATAGTGCTGCAGGGAATTTGTGGGTCACAGTATATTATGGGGTACCTGTA
TGGAAAGAAGCAACCACCACTCTATTTTGTGCATCAGATGCTAAAGCATATGATACAGAGGTACATAATG
TTTGGGCCACACATGCCTGTATACCCACAGACCCCAACCCACAAGAGATAGTATTAGAAAATGTGACAGA
AGATTTTAACATGTGGAAAAATAACATGGTAGAACAGATGCAGGAGGATATAATCAGTTTATGGGATCAA
AGCCTAAAGCCATGTGTAAAATTAACCCCACTCTGTGTTACTCTAAATTGCACTGATGAGTTGAAGAATG
CTACTAATACCACTAGCTAGTACTAATACCCCTAGTGGTAGCTGGAAAAAGATGGAAAGAGGAGAAATAA
AGAACTGCTCTTTCAATGTCTTAGGAGATAAGAAGCAGAAAGCATATGCACTCTTTTATAAACTTGATGT
AGTACCAATAGATAATGATAAGAATAGTACCAAATATAGGTTGATAAGTTGTAACACCTCAGTCACTACA
CAGGCCTGTCCAAAGATATCCTTTGAGCCAATTCCCATACATTATTGTGCCCCGGCTGGTTTTGCGATTC
TAAAGTGTAAAGATAAGAAGTTCAATGGAACAGGATCATGTAAAAATGTCAGCACAGTACAATGTACACA
TGGAATTAAGCCAGTAGTATCAACTCAACTGCTGTTAAATGGCAGCCTAGCAGAAGAAGAGGTAGTAATT
AGATCTGCCAATTTCTCGGACAATGCTAAAACCATAATAGTACAGCTGAAAGAAGCTGTAGAAATTAATT
GCACAAGACCCAACAAAAAAACAAGAAAACGTATAACTACGGGACCAGGGAGAGTATATTATACAACAGG
AGAAATAGTAGGAGATATAAGACAAGCACATTGTAACCTTAGTAGAGCAAAATGGAATGACACTTTAAGA
CAGATAGTTATAAAATTAAGAGAACAATTTGAGAATAAAACAATAGTCTTTAATCAATCCTCAGGAGGGG
ACCCAGAAATTGTAATGCATAGTTTTAATTGTGGAGGGGAATTTTTCTACTGTAAGTCAACACAACTGTT
TAATAGTACTTGGGCTGGGAATAATACTTGGAATAGTAGTGCTGAAAGGTCAGATGACACTGGAGGAAAT
ATCACACTCCCATGCAGAATAAAACAAATTATAAACATGTGGCAGGAAGTAGGAAAAGCAATGTATGCCC
CTCCCATCAGCGGACAAATTAGATGTACATCAAATATTACAGGGCTGCTATTAACAAGAGATGGTGGTAC
GAGCGATACCAATACCACCGAGACCTTCAGACCTGGAGGAGGAGATATGAGGGACAATTGGAGAAGTGAA
TTATATAAATATAAAGTAGTAAAAATTGAACCATTAGGAGTAGCACCCACCACGGCAAAGAGAAGAGTGG
TGCAAAGAGAAAAAAGAGCAGTGGGAATAGGAGCTCTGTTCCTTGGGTTCTTGGGAGCAGCAGGAAGCAC
TATGGGCGCAGCGTCAATGACGTTGACGGTACAGGCCAGACAATTATTGTCTGGTATAGTGCAACAGCAG
AACAATTTGCTGAGGGCTATTGAGGCGCAACAGCATCTGTTGCAACTCACAGTCTGGGGCATCAAGCAGC
TCCAGGCAAGAGTCCTGGCTGTGGAAAGATACCTAAAGGATCAACAGCTCCTGGGGATTTGGGGTTGCTC
TGGAAAACTCATTTGCACCACTGCTGTGCCTTGGAATGCTAGTTGGAGTAATAAATCTCTGAATCAGATT
TGGGATAACATGACTTGGATGCAGTGGGAAAGAGAAATTGAAAATTACACAGACTTAATATACAACTTAA
TTGAAGAATCGCAGAACCAGCAAGAAAAGAATGAACAAGAATTATTGGAATTAGATAAATGGGCAAGTTT
GTGGAATTGGTTTACAATAACAAACTGGCTGTGGTATATAAAAATATTCATAATGATAGTAGGAGGCTTG
ATAGGTTTAAGAATAGTTTTTACTGTACTTTCTATAGTGAATAGAGTTAGGCAGGGATACTCACCATTGT
CGTTTCAGACCCACCTCCCAACCCCGAGGGGACCCGACAGGCCCGAAGGAATCGAAGAAGAAGGTGGAGA
GAGAGACAGAGACAGATCCGGTCGATTAGTGAACGGATTCTTAGCACTTTTCTGGGACGATCTGCGGAGC
CTGTGCCTCTTCAGCTACCACCGCTTGAGAGACTTAATCTTGGTTGTAACGAGGATTGTGGAACTTCTGG
GACGCAGGGGGTGGGAAGCCCTCAAGTATTGGTGGAGTCTCCTACAGTATTGGAGCCAGGAACTAAAGAA
TAGTGCTGTTAACTTGCTTAATGTCACAGCCATAGCAGTAGCTGAGGGAACAGATAGGGTTATAGAAGTA
GTACAAAGAACTTATAGAGCTATTCTCCACATACCTAGAAGAATAAGACAGGGCTTGGAAAGGCTTTTGC
TATAAGATGGGTGGCAAGTGGTCAAAACGTATGGAGGGTGGATGGCATGCTGTAAGGGAAAGAATGAGAC
GAGCTGAGCCAGCAGCAGATGGGGTGGGAGCAGTATCTAGAGACCTGGAAAAACATGGAGCAATCACAAG
TAGCAATACAGCAGCTAACAATGCTGATTGTGCCTGGCTGGAAGCACAAGAGGAGGAGGAGGTGGGTTTT
CCAGTCAGACCTCAGGTACCTTTAAGACCAATAACTTACAAGGCAGCTGTAGATATTAGCCACTTTTTAA
AAGAAAAGGGGGGACTGGAAGGGCTAATTTTCTCCCAAAGAAGACAAGATATCCTTGATCTGTGGACCTA
CCACACACAAGGCTACTTCCCTGATTGGCAGAACTACACACCAGGGCCAGGGATCAGATATCCACTGACC
TTTGGATGGTGTTTCAAGCTAGTACCAGTTGATCCAGAGAAGATAGAAGAGGCCAATGAAGGAGAAAACA
ACAGCTTGCTACACCCTATGAGCCAGCATGGGATGGATGACCCGGAGAGAGAAGTGCTAGAGTGGAGGTT
TGACAGCCGCCTAGCATTTCATCACATGGCCCGAGAGCTGCATCCGGAGTACTACAAGAACCGATGACAT
CGCGCTTTCTACAAGGGACTTTCCGCTGGGGACTTTCCAGGGGAGGCGTGGCCTGGGCGGGACCGGGGAG
TGGCGAGCCCTCAGATGCTGCATATAAGCAGCTGCTTTTGCCTGTACTGGGTCTCTCTGGTTAGACCAGA
TCTGAGCCTGGGAGCTCTCTGGCTAGCTAGGGAACCCACTGCTTAAGCCTCAATAAAGCTTGCCTTGAGT
GCTTCAAGTAGTGTGTGCCCGTCTGTTGTGTGACTCTGGTAGCTAGAGATCCCTCATACCCTTTTAGTCA
GTGTGGAAAATCTCTAGCAAAAATTCCTAGCTGCCTAGAAATAAAACACTATGCTTTTGAATAACATATG
ACTTAAAAGAAGAATTTATGATGGCTATTAGAAAATATTTTAAACTGATTGAAAATGAAGGTGAACTACA
ATGATCTAGATTGCTGCTGCTGAAATGCTAAGATGAAATTTATAGCCTTAAGTCTATGCATTGGAAAAGA
AAGCTTTTTTAAGGAGGTAGAAAAGGAATAGGAAATCAAACCTAAAGACAGTAGAAGTAAAGAAATAATG
AAGACAAGAGCAGAAATTAGTGAATAGAAAGTAATCTTACATAGAGAAAATTGACAAAGCTAAGAAAAAG
TTGGTTCTTTGAAAAGATTAATGTAATTGACCACTTAGCAAAACTGATAAAAGGAGGATGGGGAGGGGGA
GAGAGAACATAAATTTAAATAATAGGAATTGAAAAATGTCACATCACTACGGATCCTCTAGAGTCGACCT
GCAGGCATGCAAGCTTTCCCTATAGTGAGTCGTATTAGAGCTTGGCGTAATCATGGTCATAGCTGTTTCC
TGTGTGAAATTGTTATCCGCTCACAATTCCACACAACATACGAGCCGGAAGCATAAAGTGTAAAGCCTGG
GGTGCCTAATGAGTGAGCTAACTCACATTAATTGCGTTGCGCTCACTGCCCGCTTTCCAGTCGGGAAACC
TGTCGTGCCAGCTGCATTAATGAATCGGCCAACGCGCGGGGAGAGGCGGTTTGCGTATTGGGCGCT
